Addgene plasmid #223398: pYPQAT26
Purpose: T-DNA vector for PmCDA1-CBE_V04 based C-to-T base editing for dicot plants; NGG PAM; 5' editing window; PmCDA1-CBE_V04 was driven by ZmUbi1 and the sgRNA was driven by AtU3; BASTA for plants select.
Depositing lab: Yiping Qi. Depositing organization: University of Maryland, College Park. Publication: A comprehensive all-in-one CRISPR toolbox for large-scale screens in plants. Cheng Y, Li G, Qi A, Mandlik R, Pan C, Wang D, Ge S, Qi Y. Plant Cell. 2025 Apr 9:koaf081. doi: 10.1093/plcell/koaf081. PubMed 40202185.
Backbone
  Vector backbone: pYPQ166
  Vector type: Plant Expression, CRISPR
  Selectable markers: Basta
Growth in bacteria
  Bacterial resistance: Kanamycin, 50 μg/mL
  Growth temperature: 37°C
  Growth strain: DH5alpha
  Copy number: High Copy
Gene/Insert
  Gene/Insert name: ZmUbi-SpCas9D10A-PmCDA-UGI-T2A-MS2-UGI-AtU3-gRNA scaffold 2.0
  Tag / fusion protein: NLS; 3x FLAG
Terms and licenses: Academic/Nonprofit Terms; Industry Terms: Not Available to Industry
How to cite: pYPQAT26 was a gift from Yiping Qi (Addgene plasmid # 223398 ; http://n2t.net/addgene:223398 ; RRID:Addgene_223398)
