[The description below was written by a language model from this plasmid's Addgene catalogue record and pLannotate feature annotations shown in this document.]
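Description:
pYPQAT26 is an 18.6 kb binary T-DNA vector for Agrobacterium-mediated delivery of an all-in-one cytosine base editor into dicot plants, listed as built on the pYPQ166 backbone. Outside the T-DNA borders it carries a kanamycin resistance gene for bacterial selection, a high-copy ColE1/pUC-type origin with the pBR322 bom region for propagation in E. coli, and the pVS1 oriV, RepA and StaA functions that allow replication and stable maintenance in Agrobacterium. Inside the borders, near the left border, an enhanced CaMV 35S promoter drives the bar gene with a CaMV poly(A) signal. This gives transformed plants phosphinothricin (BASTA) resistance.

The editing payload lies between the nopaline-type right and left border repeats and retains attB1, attB5 and attB2 sites, consistent with multisite Gateway assembly. The maize ubiquitin promoter drives the PmCDA1-CBE_V04 editor, which the record describes as SpCas9 D10A nickase fused to the PmCDA1 cytidine deaminase and a uracil glycosylase inhibitor (UGI), with NLS and FLAG tags. A T2A peptide follows, then an MS2 coat protein–UGI fusion, and the unit ends at a NOS terminator. The feature table does not annotate the deaminase, the T2A or the AtU3 promoter, and it also reports a short CRK-like segment after Cas9 that may be a linker domain. The sgRNA cassette, stated to be AtU3-driven, uses gRNA scaffold 2.0, which contains two MS2 stem loops. These loops recruit the MS2–UGI protein to the target site and so add further inhibition of uracil excision. A lac promoter/lacZα segment sits upstream of the scaffold, apparently as a placeholder at the spacer cloning position. The system performs C-to-T editing at NGG PAM targets with a 5′-shifted editing window, and it belongs to a toolbox intended for large-scale CRISPR screens in plants.
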