Features (pLannotate 1.2.2; 43 found; start..end, strand, type, name):
    283..307     -  misc_feature   RB T-DNA repeat: right border repeat from nopaline C58 T-DNA
    373..527     -  CDS            lacZα (fragment): LacZα fragment of β-galactosidase; lacZ fragment
    542..2539    +  promoter       Ubi promoter: maize polyubiquitin gene promoter
   2582..2606    +  protein_bind   attB1: mutant version of attB; recombination site for the Gateway® BP reaction BP Clonase™
   2670..2689    +  CDS            2xFLAG (fragment): two tandem FLAG® epitope tags
   2745..6845    +  CDS            cas9: CAS9_STRP1 - Also known as csn1 From Streptococcus pyogenes serotype M1.
   6933..7103    +  CDS            CRK (fragment): CRK_HUMAN - Experimental evidence at protein level: Swiss-Prot protein existence level 1. [Isoform Crk-II]: Regulates cell adhesion, spreading and migration (PubMed:31311869). Mediates attachment-induced MAPK8 activation, membrane ruffling and cell motility in a Rac-dependent manner. Involved in phagocytosis of apoptotic cells and cell motility via its interaction with DOCK1 and DOCK4 (PubMed:19004829). May regulate the EFNA5-EPHA3 signaling (By similarity). From Homo sapiens (Human).
   7152..7175    +  CDS            2xFLAG (fragment): two tandem FLAG® epitope tags
   7836..8087    +  CDS            UGI: UNGI_BPPB2 - Experimental evidence at protein level: Swiss-Prot protein existence level 1. This protein binds specifically and reversibly to the host uracil-DNA glycosylase, preventing removal of uracil residues from PBS2 DNA by the host uracil-excision repair system. From Bacillus phage PBS2 (Bacteriophage PBS2).
   8421..8810    +  CDS            CAPSD_BPMS2: Experimental evidence at protein level: Swiss-Prot protein existence level 1. Acts as a translational repressor of viral replicase synthesis late in infection. This latter function is the result of capsid protein interaction with an RNA hairpin which contains the replicase ribosome-binding site. From Escherichia phage MS2 (Bacteriophage MS2).
   8859..9107    +  CDS            UGI: UNGI_BPPB2 - Experimental evidence at protein level: Swiss-Prot protein existence level 1. This protein binds specifically and reversibly to the host uracil-DNA glycosylase, preventing removal of uracil residues from PBS2 DNA by the host uracil-excision repair system. From Bacillus phage PBS2 (Bacteriophage PBS2).
   9216..9468    +  terminator     NOS terminator: nopaline synthase terminator and poly(A) signal
   9513..9533    +  protein_bind   attB5: mutant version of attB; core recombination site for the Gateway® BP reaction BP Clonase™
   9904..9922    -  rep_origin     f1 ori (fragment): f1 bacteriophage origin of replication; arrow indicates direction of (+) strand synthesis
   9927..10082   -  CDS            lacZα (fragment): LacZα fragment of β-galactosidase; lacZ fragment
  10090..10108   +  promoter       T7 promoter: promoter for bacteriophage T7 RNA polymerase
  10117..10140   -  misc_feature   MCS (fragment): pBluescript multiple cloning site
  10156..10174   -  promoter       T3 promoter: promoter for bacteriophage T3 RNA polymerase
  10217..10239   -  protein_bind   lac operator (fragment): The lac repressor binds to the lac operator to inhibit transcription in E. coli. This inhibition can be relieved by adding lactose or isopropyl-β-D-thiogalactopyranoside (IPTG). lac repressor encoded by lacI
  10243..10273   -  promoter       lac promoter: promoter for the E. coli lac operon
  10288..10309   -  protein_bind   CAP binding site: CAP binding activates transcription in the presence of cAMP. E. coli catabolite activator protein
  10368..10386   +  misc_RNA       MS2 stem loop: stem loop that binds the bacteriophage MS2 coat protein
  10397..10433   +  misc_RNA       gRNA scaffold (fragment): guide RNA scaffold for the Streptococcus pyogenes CRISPR/Cas9 system
  10438..10456   +  misc_RNA       MS2 stem loop: stem loop that binds the bacteriophage MS2 coat protein
  10467..10486   +  misc_RNA       gRNA scaffold (fragment): guide RNA scaffold for the Streptococcus pyogenes CRISPR/Cas9 system
  10689..10713   -  protein_bind   attB2: mutant version of attB; recombination site for the Gateway® BP reaction BP Clonase™
  10731..10766   -  misc_feature   MCS (fragment): pBluescript multiple cloning site
  10803..10825   -  protein_bind   lac operator (fragment): The lac repressor binds to the lac operator to inhibit transcription in E. coli. This inhibition can be relieved by adding lactose or isopropyl-β-D-thiogalactopyranoside (IPTG). lac repressor encoded by lacI
  10829..10859   -  promoter       lac promoter: promoter for the E. coli lac operon
  10874..10895   -  protein_bind   CAP binding site: CAP binding activates transcription in the presence of cAMP. E. coli catabolite activator protein
  10908..10996   -  CDS            lacI (fragment): lac repressor; lacI; The lac repressor binds to the lac operator to inhibit transcription in E. coli. This inhibition can be relieved by adding lactose or isopropyl-β-D-thiogalactopyranoside (IPTG).
  11086..11762   +  promoter       CaMV 35S promoter (enhanced): cauliflower mosaic virus 35S promoter with a duplicated enhancer region
  11807..12355   +  CDS            bar: PAT_STRHY - Experimental evidence at protein level: Swiss-Prot protein existence level 1. Inactivates phosphinothricin (PPT) by transfer of an acetyl group from acetyl CoA. Can also acetylate demethylphosphinothricin but not PTT or glutamate. This enzyme is an effector of phosphinothricin tripeptide (PTT or bialaphos) resistance. From Streptomyces hygroscopicus. Introduced by genetic manipulation and expressed in glufosinate-tolerant maize by Dekalb Genetics.
  12365..12539   +  polyA_signal   CaMV poly(A) signal: cauliflower mosaic virus polyadenylation signal
  12617..12641   -  misc_feature   LB T-DNA repeat: left border repeat from nopaline C58 T-DNA
  13066..13860   +  CDS            KanR: aminoglycoside phosphotransferase; aphA-3; confers resistance to kanamycin
  13947..14535   +  rep_origin     ori: high-copy-number ColE1/pMB1/pBR322/pUC origin of replication
  14721..14861   -  misc_feature   bom: basis of mobility region from pBR322
  14963..15002   -  CDS            rop (fragment): Rop protein, which maintains plasmids at low copy number; rop
  15205..15399   -  rep_origin     pVS1 oriV: origin of replication for the Pseudomonas plasmid pVS1 (Heeb et al., 2000)
  15465..16538   -  CDS            pVS1 RepA: replication protein from the Pseudomonas plasmid pVS1 (Heeb et al., 2000)
  16967..17596   -  CDS            pVS1 StaA: stability protein from the Pseudomonas plasmid pVS1 (Heeb et al., 2000)
  18156..18557   -  CDS            Y4CG_SINFN (fragment): Protein inferred from homology: Swiss-Prot protein existence level 3. From Sinorhizobium fredii (strain NBRC 101917 / NGR234).
>Addgene plasmid #223398 | pYPQAT26 | addgene full sequence | sequence record 452310 | Addgene NGS Result
CTACTTTATGCGACTAAAACACGCGACAAGAAAACGCCAGGAAAAGGGCAGGGCGGCAGCCTGTCGCGTA
ACTTAGGACTTGTGCGACATGTCGTTTTCAGAAGACGGCTGCACTGAACGTCAGAAGCCGACTGCACTAT
AGCAGCGGAGGGGTTGGATCAAAGTACTTTGATCCCGAGGGGAACCCTGTGGTTGGCATGCACATACAAA
TGGACGAACGGATAAACCTTTTCACGCCCTTTTAAATATCCGATTATTCTAATAAACGCTCTTTTCTCTT
AGGTTTACCCGCCAATATATCCTGTCAAACACTGATAGTTTAAACTGAAGGCGGGAAACGACAATCTGAT
CCAAGCTCAAGCTGCTCTAGCATTCGCCATTCAGGCTGCGCAACTGTTGGGAAGGGCGATCGGTGCGGGC
CTCTTCGCTATTACGCCAGCTGGCGAAAGGGGGATGTGCTGCAAGGCGATTAAGTTGGGTAACGCCAGGG
TTTTCCCAGTCACGACGTTGTAAAACGACGGCCAGTGCCAAGCTTGCATGCCTGCAGTGCAGCGTGACCC
GGTCGTGCCCCTCTCTAGAGATAATGAGCATTGCATGTCTAAGTTATAAAAAATTACCACATATTTTTTT
TGTCACACTTGTTTGAAGTGCAGTTTATCTATCTTTATACATATATTTAAACTTTACTCTACGAATAATA
TAATCTATAGTACTACAATAATATCAGTGTTTTAGAGAATCATATAAATGAACAGTTAGACATGGTCTAA
AGGACAATTGAGTATTTTGACAACAGGACTCTACAGTTTTATCTTTTTAGTGTGCATGTGTTCTCCTTTT
TTTTTGCAAATAGCTTCACCTATATAATACTTCATCCATTTTATTAGTACATCCATTTAGGGTTTAGGGT
TAATGGTTTTTATAGACTAATTTTTTTAGTACATCTATTTTATTCTATTTTAGCCTCTAAATTAAGAAAA
CTAAAACTCTATTTTAGTTTTTTTATTTAATAATTTAGATATAAAATAGAATAAAATAAAGTGACTAAAA
ATTAAACAAATACCCTTTAAGAAATTAAAAAAACTAAGGAAACATTTTTCTTGTTTCGAGTAGATAATGC
CAGCCTGTTAAACGCCGTCGACGAGTCTAACGGACACCAACCAGCGAACCAGCAGCGTCGCGTCGGGCCA
AGCGAAGCAGACGGCACGGCATCTCTGTCGCTGCCTCTGGACCCCTCTCGAGAGTTCCGCTCCACCGTTG
GACTTGCTCCGCTGTCGGCATCCAGAAATTGCGTGGCGGAGCGGCAGACGTGAGCCGGCACGGCAGGCGG
CCTCCTCCTCCTCTCACGGCACCGGCAGCTACGGGGGATTCCTTTCCCACCGCTCCTTCGCTTTCCCTTC
CTCGCCCGCCGTAATAAATAGACACCCCCTCCACACCCTCTTTCCCCAACCTCGTGTTGTTCGGAGCGCA
CACACACACAACCAGATCTCCCCCAAATCCACCCGTCGGCACCTCCGCTTCAAGGTACGCCGCTCGTCCT
CCCCCCCCCCCCCCTCTCTACCTTCTCTAGATCGGCGTTCCGGTCCATGGTTAGGGCCCGGTAGTTCTAC
TTCTGTTCATGTTTGTGTTAGATCCGTGTTTGTGTTAGATCCGTGCTGCTAGCGTTCGTACACGGATGCG
ACCTGTACGTCAGACACGTTCTGATTGCTAACTTGCCAGTGTTTCTCTTTGGGGAATCCTGGGATGGCTC
TAGCCGTTCCGCAGACGGGATCGATTTCATGATTTTTTTTGTTTCGTTGCATAGGGTTTGGTTTGCCCTT
TTCCTTTATTTCAATATATGCCGTGCACTTGTTTGTCGGGTCATCTTTTCATGCTTTTTTTTGTCTTGGT
TGTGATGATGTGGTCTGGTTGGGCGGTCGTTCTAGATCGGAGTAGAATTAATTCTGTTTCAAACTACCTG
GTGGATTTATTAATTTTGGATCTGTATGTGTGTGCCATACATATTCATAGTTACGAATTGAAGATGATGG
ATGGAAATATCGATCTAGGATAGGTATACATGTTGATGCGGGTTTTACTGATGCATATACAGAGATGCTT
TTTGTTCGCTTGGTTGTGATGATGTGGTGTGGTTGGGCGGTCGTTCATTCGTTCTAGATCGGAGTAGAAT
ACTGTTTCAAACTACCTGGTGTATTTATTAATTTTGGAACTGTATGTGTGTGTCATACATCTTCATAGTT
ACGAGTTTAAGATGGATGGAAATATCGATCTAGGATAGGTATACATGTTGATGTGGGTTTTACTGATGCA
TATACATGATGGCATATGCAGCATCTATTCATATGCTCTAACCTTGAGTACCTATCTATTATAATAAACA
AGTATGTTTTATAATTATTTTGATCTTGATATACTTGGATGATGGCATATGCAGCAGCTATATGTGGATT
TTTTTAGCCCTGCCTTCATACGCTATTTATTTGCTTGGTACTGTTTCTTTTGTCGATGCTCACCCTGTTG
TTTGGTGTTACTTCTGCAGGTCGACTCTAGAGGATCCCCTCGAGGCGCGCCAAGCTATCAAACAAGTTTG
TACAAAAAAGCAGGCTCCGAATTCGCCCTTCACCATGGATTACAAGGACCACGACGGGGATTACAAGGAC
CACGACATTGATTACAAGGATGATGATGACAAGATGGCTCCGAAGAAGAAGAGGAAGGTTGGCATCCACG
GGGTGCCAGCTGCTGACAAGAAGTACTCGATCGGCCTCGCTATTGGGACTAACTCTGTTGGCTGGGCCGT
GATCACCGACGAGTACAAGGTGCCCTCAAAGAAGTTCAAGGTCCTGGGCAACACCGATCGGCATTCCATC
AAGAAGAATCTCATTGGCGCTCTCCTGTTCGACAGCGGCGAGACGGCTGAGGCTACGCGGCTCAAGCGCA
CCGCCCGCAGGCGGTACACGCGCAGGAAGAATCGCATCTGCTACCTGCAGGAGATTTTCTCCAACGAGAT
GGCGAAGGTTGACGATTCTTTCTTCCACAGGCTGGAGGAGTCATTCCTCGTGGAGGAGGATAAGAAGCAC
GAGCGGCATCCAATCTTCGGCAACATTGTCGACGAGGTTGCCTACCACGAGAAGTACCCTACGATCTACC
ATCTGCGGAAGAAGCTCGTGGACTCCACAGATAAGGCGGACCTCCGCCTGATCTACCTCGCTCTGGCCCA
CATGATTAAGTTCAGGGGCCATTTCCTGATCGAGGGGGATCTCAACCCGGACAATAGCGATGTTGACAAG
CTGTTCATCCAGCTCGTGCAGACGTACAACCAGCTCTTCGAGGAGAACCCCATTAATGCGTCAGGCGTCG
ACGCGAAGGCTATCCTGTCCGCTAGGCTCTCGAAGTCTCGGCGCCTCGAGAACCTGATCGCCCAGCTGCC
GGGCGAGAAGAAGAACGGCCTGTTCGGGAATCTCATTGCGCTCAGCCTGGGGCTCACGCCCAACTTCAAG
TCGAATTTCGATCTCGCTGAGGACGCCAAGCTGCAGCTCTCCAAGGACACATACGACGATGACCTGGATA
ACCTCCTGGCCCAGATCGGCGATCAGTACGCGGACCTGTTCCTCGCTGCCAAGAATCTGTCGGACGCCAT
CCTCCTGTCTGATATTCTCAGGGTGAACACCGAGATTACGAAGGCTCCGCTCTCAGCCTCCATGATCAAG
CGCTACGACGAGCACCATCAGGATCTGACCCTCCTGAAGGCGCTGGTCAGGCAGCAGCTCCCCGAGAAGT
ACAAGGAGATCTTCTTCGATCAGTCGAAGAACGGCTACGCTGGGTACATTGACGGCGGGGCCTCTCAGGA
GGAGTTCTACAAGTTCATCAAGCCGATTCTGGAGAAGATGGACGGCACGGAGGAGCTGCTGGTGAAGCTC
AATCGCGAGGACCTCCTGAGGAAGCAGCGGACATTCGATAACGGCAGCATCCCACACCAGATTCATCTCG
GGGAGCTGCACGCTATCCTGAGGAGGCAGGAGGACTTCTACCCTTTCCTCAAGGATAACCGCGAGAAGAT
CGAGAAGATTCTGACTTTCAGGATCCCGTACTACGTCGGCCCACTCGCTAGGGGCAACTCCCGCTTCGCT
TGGATGACCCGCAAGTCAGAGGAGACGATCACGCCGTGGAACTTCGAGGAGGTGGTCGACAAGGGCGCTA
GCGCTCAGTCGTTCATCGAGAGGATGACGAATTTCGACAAGAACCTGCCAAATGAGAAGGTGCTCCCTAA
GCACTCGCTCCTGTACGAGTACTTCACAGTCTACAACGAGCTGACTAAGGTGAAGTATGTGACCGAGGGC
ATGAGGAAGCCGGCTTTCCTGTCTGGGGAGCAGAAGAAGGCCATCGTGGACCTCCTGTTCAAGACCAACC
GGAAGGTCACGGTTAAGCAGCTCAAGGAGGACTACTTCAAGAAGATTGAGTGCTTCGATTCGGTCGAGAT
CTCTGGCGTTGAGGACCGCTTCAACGCCTCCCTGGGGACCTACCACGATCTCCTGAAGATCATTAAGGAT
AAGGACTTCCTGGACAACGAGGAGAATGAGGATATCCTCGAGGACATTGTGCTGACACTCACTCTGTTCG
AGGACCGGGAGATGATCGAGGAGCGCCTGAAGACTTACGCCCATCTCTTCGATGACAAGGTCATGAAGCA
GCTCAAGAGGAGGAGGTACACCGGCTGGGGGAGGCTGAGCAGGAAGCTCATCAACGGCATTCGGGACAAG
CAGTCCGGGAAGACGATCCTCGACTTCCTGAAGAGCGATGGCTTCGCGAACCGCAATTTCATGCAGCTGA
TTCACGATGACAGCCTCACATTCAAGGAGGATATCCAGAAGGCTCAGGTGAGCGGCCAGGGGGACTCGCT
GCACGAGCATATCGCGAACCTCGCTGGCTCGCCAGCTATCAAGAAGGGGATTCTGCAGACCGTGAAGGTT
GTGGACGAGCTGGTGAAGGTCATGGGCAGGCACAAGCCTGAGAACATCGTCATTGAGATGGCCCGGGAGA
ATCAGACCACGCAGAAGGGCCAGAAGAACTCACGCGAGAGGATGAAGAGGATCGAGGAGGGCATTAAGGA
GCTGGGGTCCCAGATCCTCAAGGAGCACCCGGTGGAGAACACGCAGCTGCAGAATGAGAAGCTCTACCTG
TACTACCTCCAGAATGGCCGCGATATGTATGTGGACCAGGAGCTGGATATTAACAGGCTCAGCGATTACG
ACGTCGATCATATCGTTCCACAGTCATTCCTGAAGGATGACTCCATTGACAACAAGGTCCTCACCAGGTC
GGACAAGAACCGGGGCAAGTCTGATAATGTTCCTTCAGAGGAGGTCGTTAAGAAGATGAAGAACTACTGG
CGCCAGCTCCTGAATGCCAAGCTGATCACGCAGCGGAAGTTCGATAACCTCACAAAGGCTGAGAGGGGCG
GGCTCTCTGAGCTGGACAAGGCGGGCTTCATCAAGAGGCAGCTGGTCGAGACACGGCAGATCACTAAGCA
CGTTGCGCAGATTCTCGACTCACGGATGAACACTAAGTACGATGAGAATGACAAGCTGATCCGCGAGGTG
AAGGTCATCACCCTGAAGTCAAAGCTCGTCTCCGACTTCAGGAAGGATTTCCAGTTCTACAAGGTTCGGG
AGATCAACAATTACCACCATGCCCATGACGCGTACCTGAACGCGGTGGTCGGCACAGCTCTGATCAAGAA
GTACCCAAAGCTCGAGAGCGAGTTCGTGTACGGGGACTACAAGGTTTACGATGTGAGGAAGATGATCGCC
AAGTCGGAGCAGGAGATTGGCAAGGCTACCGCCAAGTACTTCTTCTACTCTAACATTATGAATTTCTTCA
AGACAGAGATCACTCTGGCCAATGGCGAGATCCGGAAGCGCCCCCTCATCGAGACGAACGGCGAGACGGG
GGAGATCGTGTGGGACAAGGGCAGGGATTTCGCGACCGTCAGGAAGGTTCTCTCCATGCCACAAGTGAAT
ATCGTCAAGAAGACAGAGGTCCAGACTGGCGGGTTCTCTAAGGAGTCAATTCTGCCTAAGCGGAACAGCG
ACAAGCTCATCGCCCGCAAGAAGGACTGGGATCCGAAGAAGTACGGCGGGTTCGACAGCCCCACTGTGGC
CTACTCGGTCCTGGTTGTGGCGAAGGTTGAGAAGGGCAAGTCCAAGAAGCTCAAGAGCGTGAAGGAGCTG
CTGGGGATCACGATTATGGAGCGCTCCAGCTTCGAGAAGAACCCGATCGATTTCCTGGAGGCGAAGGGCT
ACAAGGAGGTGAAGAAGGACCTGATCATTAAGCTCCCCAAGTACTCACTCTTCGAGCTGGAGAACGGCAG
GAAGCGGATGCTGGCTTCCGCTGGCGAGCTGCAGAAGGGGAACGAGCTGGCTCTGCCGTCCAAGTATGTG
AACTTCCTCTACCTGGCCTCCCACTACGAGAAGCTCAAGGGCAGCCCCGAGGACAACGAGCAGAAGCAGC
TGTTCGTCGAGCAGCACAAGCATTACCTCGACGAGATCATTGAGCAGATTTCCGAGTTCTCCAAGCGCGT
GATCCTGGCCGACGCGAATCTGGATAAGGTCCTCTCCGCGTACAACAAGCACCGCGACAAGCCAATCAGG
GAGCAGGCTGAGAATATCATTCATCTCTTCACCCTGACGAACCTCGGCGCCCCTGCTGCTTTCAAGTACT
TCGACACAACTATCGATCGCAAGAGGTACACAAGCACTAAGGAGGTCCTGGACGCGACCCTCATCCACCA
GTCGATTACCGGCCTCTACGAGACGCGCATCGACCTGTCTCAGCTCGGGGGCGACAAGCGGCCAGCGGCG
ACGAAGAAGGCGGGGCAGGCGAAGAAGAAGAAGGGAGACGACGGAGGTGGCGGTACAGGAGGGGGTGGGT
CCGCTGAGTATGTCAGGGCGTTGTTCGACTTCAATGGAAACGACGAGGAAGATCTGCCTTTTAAAAAGGG
AGATATTCTCAGGATCAGAGATAAGCCGGAAGAACAATGGTGGAACGCTGAAGACTCTGAAGGTAAGAGA
GGTATGATTCTTGTCCCCTACGTCGAGAAGTATTCGGGTGACTATAAAGACCACGATGGAGATTATAAGG
ACCACGATATAGATTATAAGGATGATGATGATAAGAGCGGAATGACCGATGCAGAGTACGTCAGGATTCA
TGAGAAACTTGACATCTACACGTTTAAGAAACAGTTTTTCAACAACAAAAAATCTGTTAGTCACCGCTGT
TACGTGCTGTTCGAATTGAAACGCAGAGGTGAGAGGAGAGCCTGCTTTTGGGGCTATGCCGTCAACAAGC
CGCAAAGCGGCACAGAAAGGGGCATTCACGCGGAGATATTTAGCATTAGAAAGGTCGAGGAATACCTTCG
GGATAATCCCGGGCAATTCACTATCAATTGGTACTCTTCATGGTCCCCGTGTGCAGATTGCGCTGAAAAG
ATACTGGAGTGGTATAATCAAGAACTCAGAGGAAACGGTCACACCCTCAAGATTTGGGCTTGCAAGCTTT
ACTACGAGAAAAATGCAAGGAACCAGATCGGCCTCTGGAACTTGCGCGACAACGGCGTGGGGTTGAATGT
GATGGTGTCGGAGCATTACCAGTGCTGCCGGAAGATATTCATTCAGTCGTCACATAATCAATTGAACGAG
AATAGGTGGCTCGAAAAAACCCTGAAGCGGGCCGAGAAGTGGAGGAGTGAACTCTCGATAATGATCCAGG
TTAAAATACTGCATACTACCAAATCTCCGGCGGTGGGACCGAAGAAGAAGCGCAAGGTGGGGACCATGAC
TAATCTCTCAGATATAATCGAGAAGGAAACAGGAAAGCAACTGGTCATCCAAGAATCGATTTTGATGCTT
CCCGAAGAAGTCGAAGAAGTTATAGGAAATAAGCCCGAGTCTGACATACTGGTTCACACAGCGTACGATG
AAAGTACGGACGAGAATGTCATGTTGCTGACATCGGACGCACCTGAATACAAGCCTTGGGCTCTGGTCAT
ACAAGATAGTAACGGAGAAAATAAGATTAAAATGCTTGAAGGAAGGGGCTCCCTGCTGACATGTGGAGAT
GTGGAAGAGAATCCAGGACCATCCAGGATGATAGAGCAAGATGGTTGTACCCAAGTGCTGCGGCCCCTCG
GATGGCGGGGGTACAGCGCCATGACTGGCCATAATAGACAGTCCGCTGCTCTCATGCCTCCATGCAGCGG
ATGTCAGAGGAGGGGAGCTAGGTTCTTCCTGTCTAGACCTACCTGCCCCGTGCCCGAGGGCAGAGGAAGT
CTTCTAACATGCGGTGACGTGGAGGAGAATCCCGGCCCTATGGCTCCTAAGAAGAAGCGGAAGGTTGGTA
TTCACGGGGTGCCTGCGGCTATGGCGTCAAATTTCACGCAGTTTGTTTTGGTTGATAACGGCGGGACTGG
CGACGTTACAGTAGCTCCATCAAATTTTGCGAACGGAGTCGCTGAGTGGATTAGCTCAAATTCAAGGTCC
CAGGCCTACAAGGTTACCTGTTCTGTTAGGCAGAGTTCTGCGCAAAAAAGAAAATATACCATCAAGGTTG
AAGTCCCTAAAGTTGCAACACAAACAGTCGGTGGTGTTGAGCTCCCTGTGGCAGCCTGGAGATCTTACTT
AAACATGGAGCTAACAATTCCAATATTCGCTACAAACTCTGATTGTGAACTGATTGTTAAGGCGATGCAA
GGACTCTTGAAAGATGGAAACCCTATACCGTCCGCTATCGCAGCTAACAGCGGTATCTATGGCTCTGGAT
CGGGGTCGGGTTCTGGCTCAACTAGTTCAGGCGGGTCAACAAACCTCAGTGACATCATAGAGAAGGAAAC
TGGTAAGCAACTGGTTATTCAAGAGAGCATTCTGATGCTCCCTGAGGAAGTCGAGGAAGTTATAGGAAAC
AAGCCTGAGAGCGATATACTCGTGCATACGGCGTATGACGAGAGCACGGATGAAAATGTGATGCTCTTGA
CCAGCGATGCGCCAGAATATAAACCCTGGGCACTGGTTATTCAGGACTCTAACGGGGAAAATAAAATCAA
GATGCTCTCAGGTGGCTCCCCAAAGAAGAAACGCAAGGTTGGTACCAAGCGTCCTGCTGCCACCAAAAAG
GCCGGACAGGCTAAGAAAAAGAAGTAGTGGCGGCCGCCGACGTCCGATCGTTCAAACATTTGGCAATAAA
GTTTCTTAAGATTGAATCCTGTTGCCGGTCTTGCGATGATTATCATATAATTTCTGTTGAATTACGTTAA
GCATGTAATAATTAACATGTAATGCATGACGTTATTTATGAGATGGGTTTTTATGATTAGAGTCCCGCAA
TTATACATTTAATACGCGATAGAAAACAAAATATAGCGCGCAAACTAGGATAAATTATCGCGCGCGGTGT
CATCTATGTTACTAGATCGGGAATTGATCCCCCCTCGACAGCTTCCGGAAAGGGCGAATTCGCAACTTTG
TATACAAAAGTTGCCCCATGGCGTTCCCTCTAGATAACGCAGGATCCTATTTACTTTAAATTTTTCTTAT
GGCTCAGCCTGTGATGGATAACTGAATCAAACAAATGGCGTCTGGGTTTAAGAACATCTGTTTTGGCTAT
GTTGGACGAAACAAGTGAACTTTTAGGATCAACTTCCGTTTATATACGGAGCTTATATCGAGCAATAAGA
TAAGTGGGCTTTTTATGTAATTTAATGGGCTATCGTCCATATATTCACTAATACCCATGCCCAGTACCCA
TGTATGCGTTTCATATAAGCTCCTAATTTCTCCCACATCGCTCAAATCTAAACAAATCTTGTTGTATATA
TAACACTGAGGGAGCACCATTGGTCAGAGACCGGCGCCGCTACAGGGCGCGTCCCATTCGCCATTCAGGC
TGCGCAACTGTTGGGAAGGGCGATCGGTGCGGGCCTCTTCGCTATTACGCCAGCTGGCGAAAGGGGGATG
TGCTGCAAGGCGATTAAGTTGGGTAACGCCAGGGTTTTCCCAGTCACGACGTTGTAAAACGACGGCCAGT
GAGCGCGCGTAATACGACTCACTATAGGGCGAATTGGGTACCGGGCCCCCCCTCGAGGTCCTCCAGCTTT
TGTTCCCTTTAGTGAGGGTTAATTGCGCGCTTGGCGTAATCATGGTCATAGCTGTTTCCTGTGTGAAATT
GTTATCCGCTCACAATTCCACACAACATACGAGCCGGAAGCATAAAGTGTAAAGCCTGGGGTGCCTAATG
AGTGAGCTAACTCACATTAATTGCGTTGCGCTCACTGCCCGCTTTCCACCGGTGGTCTCTGTTTTAGAGC
TAGGCCAACATGAGGATCACCCATGTCTGCAGGGCCTAGCAAGTTAAAATAAGGCTAGTCCGTTATCAAC
TTGGCCAACATGAGGATCACCCATGTCTGCAGGGCCAAGTGGCACCGAGTCGGTGCTTTTTTTTCCCTTT
CCTTTTTTCTTTTTTTTGCCATAAACTTAAATTTGTATATCGATCATTGTAGATATTGAAAACCTAGAAC
AAACCAACATCCATGTGAATGTCTTTCATGACTGATTTAGAGATAATTCTTGAATTTTGGAACTAGAATC
TATAATGAGCCTAAATTAAAACATTGTGAACTAGTAAGGGCGAATTCGACCCAGCTTTCTTGTACAAAGT
GGTTCGATAATTCTTAATTAACTAGTTCTAGAGCGGCCGCCACCGCGGTGGAGCTCGAATTCGTAATCAT
GTCATAGCTGTTTCCTGTGTGAAATTGTTATCCGCTCACAATTCCACACAACATACGAGCCGGAAGCATA
AAGTGTAAAGCCTGGGGTGCCTAATGAGTGAGCTAACTCACATTAATTGCGTTGCGCTCACTGCCCGCTT
TCCAGTCGGGAAACCTGTCGTGCCAGCTGCATTAATGAATCGGCCAACGCGCGGGGAGAGGCGGTTTGCG
TATTGGCTAGAGCAGCTTGCCAACATGGTGGAGCACGACACTCTCGTCTACTCCAAGAATATCAAAGATA
CAGTCTCAGAAGACCAAAGGGCTATTGAGACTTTTCAACAAAGGGTAATATCGGGAAACCTCCTCGGATT
CCATTGCCCAGCTATCTGTCACTTCATCAAAAGGACAGTAGAAAAGGAAGGTGGCACCTACAAATGCCAT
CATTGCGATAAAGGAAAGGCTATCGTTCAAGATGCCTCTGCCGACAGTGGTCCCAAAGATGGACCCCCAC
CCACGAGGAGCATCGTGGAAAAAGAAGACGTTCCAACCACGTCTTCAAAGCAAGTGGATTGATGTGAACA
TGGTGGAGCACGACACTCTCGTCTACTCCAAGAATATCAAAGATACAGTCTCAGAAGACCAAAGGGCTAT
TGAGACTTTTCAACAAAGGGTAATATCGGGAAACCTCCTCGGATTCCATTGCCCAGCTATCTGTCACTTC
ATCAAAAGGACAGTAGAAAAGGAAGGTGGCACCTACAAATGCCATCATTGCGATAAAGGAAAGGCTATCG
TTCAAGATGCCTCTGCCGACAGTGGTCCCAAAGATGGACCCCCACCCACGAGGAGCATCGTGGAAAAAGA
AGACGTTCCAACCACGTCTTCAAAGCAAGTGGATTGATGTGATATCTCCACTGACGTAAGGGATGACGCA
CAATCCCACTATCCTTCGCAAGACCCTTCCTCTATATAAGGAAGTTCATTTCATTTGGAGAGGACACGCT
GAAATCACCAGTCTCTCTCTACAAATCTATCTCTCTCGAGTCTACCATGAGCCCAGAACGACGCCCGGCC
GACATCCGCCGTGCCACCGAGGCGGACATGCCGGCGGTCTGCACCATCGTCAACCACTACATCGAGACAA
GCACGGTCAACTTCCGTACCGAGCCGCAGGAACCGCAGGAGTGGACGGACGACCTCGTCCGTCTGCGGGA
GCGCTATCCCTGGCTCGTCGCCGAGGTGGACGGCGAGGTCGCCGGCATCGCCTACGCGGGCCCCTGGAAG
GCACGCAACGCCTACGACTGGACGGCCGAGTCGACCGTGTACGTCTCCCCCCGCCACCAGCGGACGGGAC
TGGGCTCCACGCTCTACACCCACCTGCTGAAGTCCCTGGAGGCACAGGGCTTCAAGAGCGTGGTCGCTGT
CATCGGGCTGCCCAACGACCCGAGCGTGCGCATGCACGAGGCGCTCGGATATGCCCCCCGCGGCATGCTG
CGGGCGGCCGGCTTCAAGCACGGGAACTGGCATGACGTGGGTTTCTGGCAGCTGGACTTCAGCCTGCCGG
TACCGCCCCGTCCGGTCCTGCCCGTCACCGAGATTTGACTCGAGTTTCTCCATAATAATGTGTGAGTAGT
TCCCAGATAAGGGAATTAGGGTTCCTATAGGGTTTCGCTCATGTGTTGAGCATATAAGAAACCCTTAGTA
TGTATTTGTATTTGTAAAATACTTCTATCAATAAAATTTCTAATTCCTAAAACCAAAATCCAGTACTAAA
ATCCAGATCCCCCGAATTAATTCGGCGTTAATTCAGTACATTAAAAACGTCCGCAATGTGTTATTAAGTT
GTCTAAGCGTCAATTTGTTTACACCACAATATATCCTGCCACCAGCCAGCCAACAGCTCCCCGACCGGCA
GCTCGGCACAAAATCACCACTCGATACAGGCAGCCCATCAGTCCGGGACGGCGTCAGCGGGAGAGCCGTT
GTAAGGCGGCAGACTTTGCTCATGTTACCGATGCTATTCGGAAGAACGGCAACTAAGCTGCCGGGTTTGA
AACACGGATGATCTCGCGGAGGGTAGCATGTTGATTGTAACGATGACAGAGCGTTGCTGCCTGTGATCAC
CGCGGTTTCAAAATCGGCTCCGTCGATACTATGTTATACGCCAACTTTGAAAACAACTTTGAAAAAGCTG
TTTTCTGGTATTTAAGGTTTTAGAATGCAAGGAACAGTGAATTGGAGTTCGTCTTGTTATAATTAGCTTC
TTGGGGTATCTTTAAATACTGTAGAAAAGAGGAAGGAAATAATAAATGGCTAAAATGAGAATATCACCGG
AATTGAAAAAACTGATCGAAAAATACCGCTGCGTAAAAGATACGGAAGGAATGTCTCCTGCTAAGGTATA
TAAGCTGGTGGGAGAAAATGAAAACCTATATTTAAAAATGACGGACAGCCGGTATAAAGGGACCACCTAT
GATGTGGAACGGGAAAAGGACATGATGCTATGGCTGGAAGGAAAGCTGCCTGTTCCAAAGGTCCTGCACT
TTGAACGGCATGATGGCTGGAGCAATCTGCTCATGAGTGAGGCCGATGGCGTCCTTTGCTCGGAAGAGTA
TGAAGATGAACAAAGCCCTGAAAAGATTATCGAGCTGTATGCGGAGTGCATCAGGCTCTTTCACTCCATC
GACATATCGGATTGTCCCTATACGAATAGCTTAGACAGCCGCTTAGCCGAATTGGATTACTTACTGAATA
ACGATCTGGCCGATGTGGATTGCGAAAACTGGGAAGAAGACACTCCATTTAAAGATCCGCGCGAGCTGTA
TGATTTTTTAAAGACGGAAAAGCCCGAAGAGGAACTTGTCTTTTCCCACGGCGACCTGGGAGACAGCAAC
ATCTTTGTGAAAGATGGCAAAGTAAGTGGCTTTATTGATCTTGGGAGAAGCGGCAGGGCGGACAAGTGGT
ATGACATTGCCTTCTGCGTCCGGTCGATCAGGGAGGATATCGGGGAAGAACAGTATGTCGAGCTATTTTT
TGACTTACTGGGGATCAAGCCTGATTGGGAGAAAATAAAATATTATATTTTACTGGATGAATTGTTTTAG
TACCTAGAATGCATGACCAAAATCCCTTAACGTGAGTTTTCGTTCCACTGAGCGTCAGACCCCGTAGAAA
AGATCAAAGGATCTTCTTGAGATCCTTTTTTTCTGCGCGTAATCTGCTGCTTGCAAACAAAAAAACCACC
GCTACCAGCGGTGGTTTGTTTGCCGGATCAAGAGCTACCAACTCTTTTTCCGAAGGTAACTGGCTTCAGC
AGAGCGCAGATACCAAATACTGTCCTTCTAGTGTAGCCGTAGTTAGGCCACCACTTCAAGAACTCTGTAG
CACCGCCTACATACCTCGCTCTGCTAATCCTGTTACCAGTGGCTGCTGCCAGTGGCGATAAGTCGTGTCT
TACCGGGTTGGACTCAAGACGATAGTTACCGGATAAGGCGCAGCGGTCGGGCTGAACGGGGGGTTCGTGC
ACACAGCCCAGCTTGGAGCGAACGACCTACACCGAACTGAGATACCTACAGCGTGAGCTATGAGAAAGCG
CCACGCTTCCCGAAGGGAGAAAGGCGGACAGGTATCCGGTAAGCGGCAGGGTCGGAACAGGAGAGCGCAC
GAGGGAGCTTCCAGGGGGAAACGCCTGGTATCTTTATAGTCCTGTCGGGTTTCGCCACCTCTGACTTGAG
CGTCGATTTTTGTGATGCTCGTCAGGGGGGCGGAGCCTATGGAAAAACGCCAGCAACGCGGCCTTTTTAC
GGTTCCTGGCCTTTTGCTGGCCTTTTGCTCACATGTTCTTTCCTGCGTTATCCCCTGATTCTGTGGATAA
CCGTATTACCGCCTTTGAGTGAGCTGATACCGCTCGCCGCAGCCGAACGACCGAGCGCAGCGAGTCAGTG
AGCGAGGAAGCGGAAGAGCGCCTGATGCGGTATTTTCTCCTTACGCATCTGTGCGGTATTTCACACCGCA
TATGGTGCACTCTCAGTACAATCTGCTCTGATGCCGCATAGTTAAGCCAGTATACACTCCGCTATCGCTA
CGTGACTGGGTCATGGCTGCGCCCCGACACCCGCCAACACCCGCTGACGCGCCCTGACGGGCTTGTCTGC
TCCCGGCATCCGCTTACAGACAAGCTGTGACCGTCTCCGGGAGCTGCATGTGTCAGAGGTTTTCACCGTC
ATCACCGAAACGCGCGAGGCAGGGTGCCTTGATGTGGGCGCCGGCGGTCGAGTGGCGACGGCGCGGCTTG
TCCGCGCCCTGGTAGATTGCCTGGCCGTAGGCCAGCCATTTTTGAGCGGCCAGCGGCCGCGATAGGCCGA
CGCGAAGCGGCGGGGCGTAGGGAGCGCAGCGACCGAAGGGTAGGCGCTTTTTGCAGCTCTTCGGCTGTGC
GCTGGCCAGACAGTTATGCACAGGCCAGGCGGGTTTTAAGAGTTTTAATAAGTTTTAAAGAGTTTTAGGC
GGAAAAATCGCCTTTTTTCTCTTTTATATCAGTCACTTACATGTGTGACCGGTTCCCAATGTACGGCTTT
GGGTTCCCAATGTACGGGTTCCGGTTCCCAATGTACGGCTTTGGGTTCCCAATGTACGTGCTATCCACAG
GAAACAGACCTTTTCGACCTTTTTCCCCTGCTAGGGCAATTTGCCCTAGCATCTGCTCCGTACATTAGGA
ACCGGCGGATGCTTCGCCCTCGATCAGGTTGCGGTAGCGCATGACTAGGATCGGGCCAGCCTGCCCCGCC
TCCTCCTTCAAATCGTACTCCGGCAGGTCATTTGACCCGATCAGCTTGCGCACGGTGAAACAGAACTTCT
TGAACTCTCCGGCGCTGCCACTGCGTTCGTAGATCGTCTTGAACAACCATCTGGCTTCTGCCTTGCCTGC
GGCGCGGCGTGCCAGGCGGTAGAGAAAACGGCCGATGCCGGGATCGATCAAAAAGTAATCGGGGTGAACC
GTCAGCACGTCCGGGTTCTTGCCTTCTGTGATCTCGCGGTACATCCAATCAGCTAGCTCGATCTCGATGT
ACTCCGGCCGCCCGGTTTCGCTCTTTACGATCTTGTAGCGGCTAATCAAGGCTTCACCCTCGGATACCGT
CACCAGGCGGCCGTTCTTGGCCTTCTTCGTACGCTGCATGGCAACGTGCGTGGTGTTTAACCGAATGCAG
GTTTCTACCAGGTCGTCTTTCTGCTTTCCGCCATCGGCTCGCCGGCAGAACTTGAGTACGTCCGCAACGT
GTGGACGGAACACGCGGCCGGGCTTGTCTCCCTTCCCTTCCCGGTATCGGTTCATGGATTCGGTTAGATG
GGAAACCGCCATCAGTACCAGGTCGTAATCCCACACACTGGCCATGCCGGCCGGCCCTGCGGAAACCTCT
ACGTGCCCGTCTGGAAGCTCGTAGCGGATCACCTCGCCAGCTCGTCGGTCACGCTTCGACAGACGGAAAA
CGGCCACGTCCATGATGCTGCGACTATCGCGGGTGCCCACGTCATAGAGCATCGGAACGAAAAAATCTGG
TTGCTCGTCGCCCTTGGGCGGCTTCCTAATCGACGGCGCACCGGCTGCCGGCGGTTGCCGGGATTCTTTG
CGGATTCGATCAGCGGCCGCTTGCCACGATTCACCGGGGCGTGCTTCTGCCTCGATGCGTTGCCGCTGGG
CGGCCTGCGCGGCCTTCAACTTCTCCACCAGGTCATCACCCAGCGCCGCGCCGATTTGTACCGGGCCGGA
TGGTTTGCGACCGCTCACGCCGATTCCTCGGGCTTGGGGGTTCCAGTGCCATTGCAGGGCCGGCAGGCAA
CCCAGCCGCTTACGCCTGGCCAACCGCCCGTTCCTCCACACATGGGGCATTCCACGGCGTCGGTGCCTGG
TTGTTCTTGATTTTCCATGCCGCCTCCTTTAGCCGCTAAAATTCATCTACTCATTTATTCATTTGCTCAT
TTACTCTGGTAGCTGCGCGATGTATTCAGATAGCAGCTCGGTAATGGTCTTGCCTTGGCGTACCGCGTAC
ATCTTCAGCTTGGTGTGATCCTCCGCCGGCAACTGAAAGTTGACCCGCTTCATGGCTGGCGTGTCTGCCA
GGCTGGCCAACGTTGCAGCCTTGCTGCTGCGTGCGCTCGGACGGCCGGCACTTAGCGTGTTTGTGCTTTT
GCTCATTTTCTCTTTACCTCATTAACTCAAATGAGTTTTGATTTAATTTCAGCGGCCAGCGCCTGGACCT
CGCGGGCAGCGTCGCCCTCGGGTTCTGATTCAAGAACGGTTGTGCCGGCGGCGGCAGTGCCTGGGTAGCT
CACGCGCTGCGTGATACGGGACTCAAGAATGGGCAGCTCGTACCCGGCCAGCGCCTCGGCAACCTCACCG
CCGATGCGCGTGCCTTTGATCGCCCGCGACACGACAAAGGCCGCTTGTAGCCTTCCATCCGTGACCTCAA
TGCGCTGCTTAACCAGCTCCACCAGGTCGGCGGTGGCCCATATGTCGTAAGGGCTTGGCTGCACCGGAAT
CAGCACGAAGTCGGCTGCCTTGATCGCGGACACAGCCAAGTCCGCCGCCTGGGGCGCTCCGTCGATCACT
ACGAAGTCGCGCCGGCCGATGGCCTTCACGTCGCGGTCAATCGTCGGGCGGTCGATGCCGACAACGGTTA
GCGGTTGATCTTCCCGCACGGCCGCCCAATCGCGGGCACTGCCCTGGGGATCGGAATCGACTAACAGAAC
ATCGGCCCCGGCGAGTTGCAGGGCGCGGGCTAGATGGGTTGCGATGGTCGTCTTGCCTGACCCGCCTTTC
TGGTTAAGTACAGCGATAACCTTCATGCGTTCCCCTTGCGTATTTGTTTATTTACTCATCGCATCATATA
CGCAGCGACCGCATGACGCAAGCTGTTTTACTCAAATACACATCACCTTTTTAGACGGCGGCGCTCGGTT
TCTTCAGCGGCCAAGCTGGCCGGCCAGGCCGCCAGCTTGGCATCAGACAAACCGGCCAGGATTTCATGCA
GCCGCACGGTTGAGACGTGCGCGGGCGGCTCGAACACGTACCCGGCCGCGATCATCTCCGCCTCGATCTC
TTCGGTAATGAAAAACGGTTCGTCCTGGCCGTCCTGGTGCGGTTTCATGCTTGTTCCTCTTGGCGTTCAT
TCTCGGCGGCCGCCAGGGCGTCGGCCTCGGTCAATGCGTCCTCACGGAAGGCACCGCGCCGCCTGGCCTC
GGTGGGCGTCACTTCCTCGCTGCGCTCAAGTGCGCGGTACAGGGTCGAGCGATGCACGCCAAGCAGTGCA
GCCGCCTCTTTCACGGTGCGGCCTTCCTGGTCGATCAGCTCGCGGGCGTGCGCGATCTGTGCCGGGGTGA
GGGTAGGGCGGGGGCCAAACTTCACGCCTCGGGCCTTGGCGGCCTCGCGCCCGCTCCGGGTGCGGTCGAT
GATTAGGGAACGCTCGAACTCGGCAATGCCGGCGAACACGGTCAACACCATGCGGCCGGCCGGCGTGGTG
GTGTCGGCCCACGGCTCTGCCAGGCTACGCAGGCCCGCGCCGGCCTCCTGGATGCGCTCGGCAATGTCCA
GTAGGTCGCGGGTGCTGCGGGCCAGGCGGTCTAGCCTGGTCACTGTCACAACGTCGCCAGGGCGTAGGTG
GTCAAGCATCCTGGCCAGCTCCGGGCGGTCGCGCCTGGTGCCGGTGATCTTCTCGGAAAACAGCTTGGTG
CAGCCGGCCGCGTGCAGTTCGGCCCGTTGGTTGGTCAAGTCCTGGTCGTCGGTGCTGACGCGGGCATAGC
CCAGCAGGCCAGCGGCGGCGCTCTTGTTCATGGCGTAATGTCTCCGGTTCTAGTCGCAAGTATT
